>Addgene plasmid #161349 | pDONR221-SLC6A13_STOP | addgene full sequence | sequence record 361318 | Addgene NGS Result
CAAATAATGATTTTATTTTGACTGATAGTGACCTGTTCGTTGCAACACATTGATGAGCAATGCTTTTTTA
TAATGCCAACTTTGTACAAAAAAGCAGGCTCCACCATGGACTCCCGGGTGTCTGGCACCACAAGCAACGG
CGAGACAAAGCCAGTGTACCCCGTGATGGAGAAGAAGGAGGAGGATGGCACCCTGGAGAGAGGCCACTGG
AACAATAAGATGGAGTTCGTGCTGTCCGTGGCAGGAGAGATCATCGGACTGGGCAACGTGTGGAGGTTTC
CATACCTGTGCTATAAGAATGGCGGCGGCGCCTTCTTTATCCCCTACCTGGTGTTTCTGTTCACCTGCGG
CATCCCCGTGTTCCTGCTGGAGACCGCCCTGGGCCAGTATACATCCCAGGGAGGAGTGACCGCATGGAGG
AAGATCTGTCCCATCTTCGAGGGCATCGGCTACGCCTCTCAGATGATCGTGATCCTGCTGAACGTGTACT
ATATCATCGTGCTGGCCTGGGCCCTGTTTTACCTGTTCAGCTCCTTTACCATCGACCTGCCCTGGGGCGG
CTGTTATCACGAGTGGAACACAGAGCACTGCATGGAGTTTCAGAAGACCAACGGCTCCCTGAATGGCACC
TCTGAGAATGCCACAAGCCCTGTGATCGAGTTCTGGGAGCGGAGAGTGCTGAAGATCTCTGATGGAATCC
AGCACCTGGGCGCCCTGAGATGGGAGCTGGCCCTGTGCCTGCTGCTGGCCTGGGTCATCTGCTACTTTTG
TATCTGGAAGGGCGTGAAGAGCACAGGCAAGGTGGTGTACTTCACCGCCACATTTCCTTATCTGATGCTG
GTGGTGCTGCTGATCAGGGGAGTGACCCTGCCAGGAGCAGCACAGGGCATCCAGTTTTACCTGTATCCCA
ACCTGACACGGCTGTGGGACCCTCAAGTGTGGATGGATGCCGGCACCCAGATCTTCTTTTCTTTCGCCAT
CTGCCTGGGCTGTCTGACAGCCCTGGGCAGCTACAACAAGTATCACAACAATTGCTATAGAGACTGTATC
GCCCTGTGCTTCCTGAATAGCGGCACCTCCTTTGTGGCCGGCTTCGCCATCTTTAGCATCCTGGGCTTCA
TGTCCCAGGAGCAGGGCGTGCCTATCTCCGAGGTGGCAGAGTCTGGACCAGGACTGGCCTTCATCGCATA
CCCAAGAGCCGTGGTCATGCTGCCTTTTTCCCCACTGTGGGCCTGCTGTTTCTTTTTCATGGTGGTGCTG
CTGGGCCTGGACTCTCAGTTCGTGTGCGTGGAGAGCCTGGTGACAGCCCTGGTGGATATGTATCCCCACG
TGTTTAGGAAGAAGAATAGGCGCGAGGTGCTGATCCTGGGCGTGTCTGTGGTGAGCTTCCTGGTGGGCCT
GATCATGCTGACCGAGGGCGGCATGTACGTGTTCCAGCTGTTTGATTACTATGCCGCCAGCGGCATGTGC
CTGCTGTTCGTGGCCATCTTTGAGTCCCTGTGCGTGGCATGGGTGTACGGAGCAAAGCGGTTCTACGACA
ACATCGAGGATATGATCGGCTACAGGCCCTGGCCTCTGATCAAGTATTGTTGGCTGTTCCTGACACCCGC
CGTGTGCACCGCCACATTTCTGTTCTCCCTGATCAAGTACACCCCTCTGACATATAATAAGAAGTACACC
TATCCATGGTGGGGCGACGCACTGGGATGGCTGCTGGCCCTGTCTAGCATGGTGTGCATCCCAGCATGGA
GCCTGTACAGGCTGGGCACACTGAAGGGACCCTTCCGGGAGAGAATCAGGCAGCTGATGTGCCCTGCCGA
GGATCTGCCACAGAGGAACCCAGCAGGACCTTCCGCCCCAGCAACCCCACGCACATCTCTGCTGAGGCTG
ACCGAGCTGGAGAGCCACTGCTAAGACCCAGCTTTCTTGTACAAAGTTGGCATTATAAGAAAGCATTGCT
TATCAATTTGTTGCAACGAACAGGTCACTATCAGTCAAAATAAAATCATTATTTGCCATCCAGCTGATAT
CCCCTATAGTGAGTCGTATTACATGGTCATAGCTGTTTCCTGGCAGCTCTGGCCCGTGTCTCAAAATCTC
TGATGTTACATTGCACAAGATAAAAATATATCATCATGAACAATAAAACTGTCTGCTTACATAAACAGTA
ATACAAGGGGTGTTATGAGCCATATTCAACGGGAAACGTCGAGGCCGCGATTAAATTCCAACATGGATGC
TGATTTATATGGGTATAAATGGGCTCGCGATAATGTCGGGCAATCAGGTGCGACAATCTATCGCTTGTAT
GGGAAGCCCGATGCGCCAGAGTTGTTTCTGAAACATGGCAAAGGTAGCGTTGCCAATGATGTTACAGATG
AGATGGTCAGACTAAACTGGCTGACGGAATTTATGCCTCTTCCGACCATCAAGCATTTTATCCGTACTCC
TGATGATGCATGGTTACTCACCACTGCGATCCCCGGAAAAACAGCATTCCAGGTATTAGAAGAATATCCT
GATTCAGGTGAAAATATTGTTGATGCGCTGGCAGTGTTCCTGCGCCGGTTGCATTCGATTCCTGTTTGTA
ATTGTCCTTTTAACAGCGATCGCGTATTTCGTCTCGCTCAGGCGCAATCACGAATGAATAACGGTTTGGT
TGATGCGAGTGATTTTGATGACGAGCGTAATGGCTGGCCTGTTGAACAAGTCTGGAAAGAAATGCATAAA
CTTTTGCCATTCTCACCGGATTCAGTCGTCACTCATGGTGATTTCTCACTTGATAACCTTATTTTTGACG
AGGGGAAATTAATAGGTTGTATTGATGTTGGACGAGTCGGAATCGCAGACCGATACCAGGATCTTGCCAT
CCTATGGAACTGCCTCGGTGAGTTTTCTCCTTCATTACAGAAACGGCTTTTTCAAAAATATGGTATTGAT
AATCCTGATATGAATAAATTGCAGTTTCATTTGATGCTCGATGAGTTTTTCTAATCAGAATTGGTTAATT
GGTTGTAACACTGGCAGAGCATTACGCTGACTTGACGGGACGGCGCAAGCTCATGACCAAAATCCCTTAA
CGTGAGTTACGCGTCGTTCCACTGAGCGTCAGACCCCGTAGAAAAGATCAAAGGATCTTCTTGAGATCCT
TTTTTTCTGCGCGTAATCTGCTGCTTGCAAACAAAAAAACCACCGCTACCAGCGGTGGTTTGTTTGCCGG
ATCAAGAGCTACCAACTCTTTTTCCGAAGGTAACTGGCTTCAGCAGAGCGCAGATACCAAATACTGTTCT
TCTAGTGTAGCCGTAGTTAGGCCACCACTTCAAGAACTCTGTAGCACCGCCTACATACCTCGCTCTGCTA
ATCCTGTTACCAGTGGCTGCTGCCAGTGGCGATAAGTCGTGTCTTACCGGGTTGGACTCAAGACGATAGT
TACCGGATAAGGCGCAGCGGTCGGGCTGAACGGGGGGTTCGTGCACACAGCCCAGCTTGGAGCGAACGAC
CTACACCGAACTGAGATACCTACAGCGTGAGCTATGAGAAAGCGCCACGCTTCCCGAAGGGAGAAAGGCG
GACAGGTATCCGGTAAGCGGCAGGGTCGGAACAGGAGAGCGCACGAGGGAGCTTCCAGGGGGAAACGCCT
GGTATCTTTATAGTCCTGTCGGGTTTCGCCACCTCTGACTTGAGCGTCGATTTTTGTGATGCTCGTCAGG
GGGGCGGAGCCTATGGAAAAACGCCAGCAACGCGGCCTTTTTACGGTTCCTGGCCTTTTGCTGGCCTTTT
GCTCACATGTTCTTTCCTGCGTTATCCCCTGATTCTGTGGATAACCGTATTACCGCCTTTGAGTGAGCTG
ATACCGCTCGCCGCAGCCGAACGACCGAGCGCAGCGAGTCAGTGAGCGAGGAAGCGGAAGAGCGCCCAAT
ACGCAAACCGCCTCTCCCCGCGCGTTGGCCGATTCATTAATGCAGCTGGCACGACAGGTTTCCCGACTGG
AAAGCGGGCAGTGAGCGCAACGCAATTAATACGCGTACCGCTAGCCAGGAAGAGTTTGTAGAAACGCAAA
AAGGCCATCCGTCAGGATGGCCTTCTGCTTAGTTTGATGCCTGGCAGTTTATGGCGGGCGTCCTGCCCGC
CACCCTCCGGGCCGTTGCTTCACAACGTTCAAATCCGCTCCCGGCGGATTTGTCCTACTCAGGAGAGCGT
TCACCGACAAACAACAGATAAAACGAAAGGCCCAGTCTTCCGACTGAGCCTTTCGTTTTATTTGATGCCT
GGCAGTTCCCTACTCTCGCGTTAACGCTAGCATGGATGTTTTCCCAGTCACGACGTTGTAAAACGACGGC
CAGTCTTAAGCTCGGGCCC
Features (pLannotate 1.2.2; 10 found; start..end, strand, type, name):
      1..100     +  protein_bind   attL1: mutant version of attL; recombination site for the Gateway® LR reaction LR Clonase™
    106..1911    +  CDS            SLC6A13: S6A13_HUMAN - Also known as GAT2. Experimental evidence at protein level: Swiss-Prot protein existence level 1. Sodium-dependent GABA and taurine transporter. In presynaptic terminals, regulates GABA signaling termination through GABA uptake. May also be involved in beta-alanine transport. From Homo sapiens (Human).
   1916..2015    -  protein_bind   attL2: mutant version of attL; recombination site for the Gateway® LR reaction LR Clonase™
   2033..2051    -  promoter       T7 promoter: promoter for bacteriophage T7 RNA polymerase
   2185..2994    +  CDS            KanR: aminoglycoside phosphotransferase; aph(3')-Ia; confers resistance to kanamycin in bacteria or G418 (Geneticin®) in eukaryotes
   3141..3729    +  rep_origin     ori: high-copy-number ColE1/pMB1/pBR322/pUC origin of replication
   3912..4004    +  CDS            lacI (fragment): lac repressor; lacI; The lac repressor binds to the lac operator to inhibit transcription in E. coli. This inhibition can be relieved by adding lactose or isopropyl-β-D-thiogalactopyranoside (IPTG).
   4059..4086    -  terminator     rrnB T2 terminator: transcription terminator T2 from the E. coli rrnB gene
   4218..4261    +  terminator     rrnB T1 terminator: Escherichia coli rrnB; transcription terminator T1 from the E. coli rrnB gene
   4308..4344    -  CDS            lacZα (fragment): LacZα fragment of β-galactosidase; lacZ fragment
