[The description below was written by a language model from this plasmid's Addgene catalogue record and pLannotate feature annotations shown in this document.]
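Description:
pDONR221-SLC6A13_STOP is a Gateway entry clone built on the pDONR221 backbone and carrying a codon-optimized open reading frame for human SLC6A13 (also known as GAT2), a sodium-dependent transporter of GABA and taurine that may also handle beta-alanine. The sequenced plasmid is about 4.4 kb. It is propagated in E. coli from a high-copy ColE1/pUC-type origin and selected with kanamycin through an aminoglycoside phosphotransferase (KanR) gene. Although the catalogue lists the vector type as mammalian expression, the annotated features show no eukaryotic promoter or polyadenylation signal. In practice the plasmid is a shuttle for the ORF rather than an expression construct in its own right.

The roughly 1.8 kb SLC6A13 coding sequence sits between attL1 and attL2, the recombination sites used in the Gateway LR reaction. This allows directional transfer of the ORF into any attR-containing destination vector, which then supplies the promoter, tags and host-specific elements. This version retains a stop codon at the end of the ORF, so it suits native or N-terminally tagged expression and will not read through into C-terminal fusions. The depositor notes that a companion clone without the stop codon exists for that purpose. Other backbone features include rrnB T1 and T2 terminators upstream of the cassette, which insulate it from read-through transcription. There is also a T7 promoter next to attL2 that points back toward the insert, along with short residual lacI and lacZα fragments. M13 forward and reverse priming sites are listed for sequence verification. The plasmid belongs to a consortium collection of solute carrier clones intended for subcloning into custom expression vectors for transporter research and drug discovery.
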