Addgene plasmid #161349: pDONR221-SLC6A13_STOP
Purpose: Gateway entry clone with codon-optimized ORF sequence for subcloning into custom expression vectors. Contains a STOP codon at the end of the codon-optimized ORF sequence.
Depositing lab: RESOLUTE Consortium & Giulio Superti-Furga. Depositing organization: CeMM Research Center for Molecular Medicine. Publication: The RESOLUTE consortium: unlocking SLC transporters for drug discovery. Superti-Furga G, Lackner D, Wiedmer T, Ingles-Prieto A, Barbosa B, Girardi E, Goldmann U, Gurtl B, Klavins K, Klimek C, Lindinger S, Lineiro-Retes E, Muller AC, Onstein S, Redinger G, Reil D, Sedlyarov V, Wolf G, Crawford M, Everley R, ... Steppan CM. Nat Rev Drug Discov. 2020 Jul;19(7):429-430. doi: 10.1038/d41573-020-00056-6. PubMed 32265506.
Backbone
  Vector backbone: pDONR221
  Backbone manufacturer: ThermoFisher Scientific
  Backbone size w/o insert (bp): 2550
  Vector type: Mammalian Expression
Growth in bacteria
  Bacterial resistance: Kanamycin, 50 μg/mL
  Growth temperature: 37°C
  Growth strain: NEB Stable
  Copy number: High Copy
Gene/Insert
  Gene/Insert name: SLC6A13 (alt name: GAT2)
  Species: H. sapiens (human)
  Insert size (bp): 1809
  Entrez Gene: SLC6A13 (a.k.a. GAT-2, GAT2, GAT3)
  Cloning method: Gateway Cloning
  Sequencing primers: 5′ M13-fwd; 3′ M13-rev
Terms and licenses: Academic/Nonprofit Terms; Industry Terms
Depositor comments: This plasmid contains a STOP codon at the end of the codon-optimized ORF. For the version of this plasmid that does not contain a STOP codon, please see Addgene plasmid 132183 For more information on the full Resolute plasmid collection, please see www.addgene.org/depositor-collections/re-solute/. Please provide your feedback on this plasmid to the RESOLUTE consortium by filling out their RESOLUTE repository feedback form: https://forms.office.com/Pages/ResponsePage.aspx?id=0e05yklzmkS7rjFGQL4N7z4feCLQvEJAmVcOCM_u885UN1JJRko0Ukg4TVQwNTZLOUxPQVJWT1NHUCQlQCN0PWcu
How to cite: pDONR221-SLC6A13_STOP was a gift from RESOLUTE Consortium & Giulio Superti-Furga (Addgene plasmid # 161349 ; http://n2t.net/addgene:161349 ; RRID:Addgene_161349)
