>Addgene plasmid #161349 | pDONR221-SLC6A13_STOP | depositor partial sequence | sequence record 312633 | Codon-optimized ORF of SLC6A13
ATGGACTCCCGGGTGTCTGGCACCACAAGCAACGGCGAGACAAAGCCAGTGTACCCCGTGATGGAGAAGA
AGGAGGAGGATGGCACCCTGGAGAGAGGCCACTGGAACAATAAGATGGAGTTCGTGCTGTCCGTGGCAGG
AGAGATCATCGGACTGGGCAACGTGTGGAGGTTTCCATACCTGTGCTATAAGAATGGCGGCGGCGCCTTC
TTTATCCCCTACCTGGTGTTTCTGTTCACCTGCGGCATCCCCGTGTTCCTGCTGGAGACCGCCCTGGGCC
AGTATACATCCCAGGGAGGAGTGACCGCATGGAGGAAGATCTGTCCCATCTTCGAGGGCATCGGCTACGC
CTCTCAGATGATCGTGATCCTGCTGAACGTGTACTATATCATCGTGCTGGCCTGGGCCCTGTTTTACCTG
TTCAGCTCCTTTACCATCGACCTGCCCTGGGGCGGCTGTTATCACGAGTGGAACACAGAGCACTGCATGG
AGTTTCAGAAGACCAACGGCTCCCTGAATGGCACCTCTGAGAATGCCACAAGCCCTGTGATCGAGTTCTG
GGAGCGGAGAGTGCTGAAGATCTCTGATGGAATCCAGCACCTGGGCGCCCTGAGATGGGAGCTGGCCCTG
TGCCTGCTGCTGGCCTGGGTCATCTGCTACTTTTGTATCTGGAAGGGCGTGAAGAGCACAGGCAAGGTGG
TGTACTTCACCGCCACATTTCCTTATCTGATGCTGGTGGTGCTGCTGATCAGGGGAGTGACCCTGCCAGG
AGCAGCACAGGGCATCCAGTTTTACCTGTATCCCAACCTGACACGGCTGTGGGACCCTCAAGTGTGGATG
GATGCCGGCACCCAGATCTTCTTTTCTTTCGCCATCTGCCTGGGCTGTCTGACAGCCCTGGGCAGCTACA
ACAAGTATCACAACAATTGCTATAGAGACTGTATCGCCCTGTGCTTCCTGAATAGCGGCACCTCCTTTGT
GGCCGGCTTCGCCATCTTTAGCATCCTGGGCTTCATGTCCCAGGAGCAGGGCGTGCCTATCTCCGAGGTG
GCAGAGTCTGGACCAGGACTGGCCTTCATCGCATACCCAAGAGCCGTGGTCATGCTGCCTTTTTCCCCAC
TGTGGGCCTGCTGTTTCTTTTTCATGGTGGTGCTGCTGGGCCTGGACTCTCAGTTCGTGTGCGTGGAGAG
CCTGGTGACAGCCCTGGTGGATATGTATCCCCACGTGTTTAGGAAGAAGAATAGGCGCGAGGTGCTGATC
CTGGGCGTGTCTGTGGTGAGCTTCCTGGTGGGCCTGATCATGCTGACCGAGGGCGGCATGTACGTGTTCC
AGCTGTTTGATTACTATGCCGCCAGCGGCATGTGCCTGCTGTTCGTGGCCATCTTTGAGTCCCTGTGCGT
GGCATGGGTGTACGGAGCAAAGCGGTTCTACGACAACATCGAGGATATGATCGGCTACAGGCCCTGGCCT
CTGATCAAGTATTGTTGGCTGTTCCTGACACCCGCCGTGTGCACCGCCACATTTCTGTTCTCCCTGATCA
AGTACACCCCTCTGACATATAATAAGAAGTACACCTATCCATGGTGGGGCGACGCACTGGGATGGCTGCT
GGCCCTGTCTAGCATGGTGTGCATCCCAGCATGGAGCCTGTACAGGCTGGGCACACTGAAGGGACCCTTC
CGGGAGAGAATCAGGCAGCTGATGTGCCCTGCCGAGGATCTGCCACAGAGGAACCCAGCAGGACCTTCCG
CCCCAGCAACCCCACGCACATCTCTGCTGAGGCTGACCGAGCTGGAGAGCCACTGCTAA
